Addgene plasmid #133489: pAV0328
Purpose: Expression of nucleo-cytoplasmic mCherry
Depositing lab: Sophie Martin. Depositing organization: Universite de Lausanne (UNIL). Publication: A toolbox of stable integration vectors in the fission yeast Schizosaccharomyces pombe. Vjestica A, Marek M, Nkosi PJ, Merlini L, Liu G, Berard M, Billault-Chaumartin I, Martin SG. J Cell Sci. 2020 Jan 8;133(1). pii: jcs.240754. doi: 10.1242/jcs.240754. PubMed 31801797.
Backbone
  Vector backbone: pUra4(AfeI)(pAV0133)
  Vector type: Yeast Expression
Growth in bacteria
  Bacterial resistance: Ampicillin, 100 μg/mL
  Growth temperature: 37°C
  Growth strain: DH5alpha
  Copy number: High Copy
Gene/Insert
  Gene/Insert name: pUra4(AfeI)-p(act1)-mCherry-terminator(tdh1)
  Species: S. pombe (fission yeast)
  Cloning method: Unknown
Terms and licenses: Academic/Nonprofit Terms; Industry Terms: Not Available to Industry
Depositor comments: Please see the Resource Information section for an annotated Genbank file.
How to cite: pAV0328 was a gift from Sophie Martin (Addgene plasmid # 133489 ; http://n2t.net/addgene:133489 ; RRID:Addgene_133489)
