[The description below was written by a language model from this plasmid's Addgene catalogue record and pLannotate feature annotations shown in this document.]
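Description:
pAV0328 is a fission yeast expression plasmid built on the pUra4(AfeI) backbone (pAV0133), one of a set of stable integration vectors designed for Schizosaccharomyces pombe. In bacteria it is maintained as a high-copy plasmid through a ColE1/pUC-type origin and selected with ampicillin via the β-lactamase gene and its native promoter. The annotated sequence (about 8.2 kb) also shows pBluescript-derived remnants: an f1 phage origin, a lacZα fragment, lac promoter/operator elements, flanking T7 and T3 promoters and part of the multiple cloning site. None of these contributes to expression in yeast. No yeast replication origin is annotated, consistent with a vector meant to integrate into the genome rather than replicate episomally.

The yeast-facing portion carries the S. pombe ura4 gene, encoding orotidine 5'-phosphate decarboxylase, along with neighbouring genomic sequence that includes the tam14 reading frame. This region presumably provides both the uracil prototrophy marker and the homology for targeting to the ura4 locus. The backbone name suggests linearisation at an AfeI site, although the record does not describe the integration mechanism. The payload is an untagged mCherry coding sequence which, according to the insert name, is driven by the act1 (actin) promoter and followed by the tdh1 terminator. Neither regulatory element was recognised by the automated annotation, but unannotated gaps on either side of mCherry are consistent with their presence. Lacking any localisation signal, the red fluorescent protein distributes between nucleus and cytoplasm, so the construct provides a stably integrated nucleo-cytoplasmic marker for live-cell imaging.
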