Features (pLannotate 1.2.2; 18 found; start..end, strand, type, name):
    137..186     +  misc_feature   bom (fragment): basis of mobility region from pBR322
    284..553     -  CDS            tam14: TAM14_SCHPO - Experimental evidence at transcript level: Swiss-Prot protein existence level 2. May interact with target proteins during translocation into the lumen of the endoplasmic reticulum. May protect unfolded target proteins against degradation and facilitate correct glycosylation (By similarity). From Schizosaccharomyces pombe (strain 972 / ATCC 24843) (Fission yeast).
   1640..2434    +  CDS            S. pombe ura4: orotidine 5'-phosphate decarboxylase, required for uracil biosynthesis; Schizosaccharomyces pombe ura4
   2877..2925    +  misc_feature   bom (fragment): basis of mobility region from pBR322
   2953..3381    -  rep_origin     f1 ori (sequence partly withheld): f1 bacteriophage origin of replication; arrow indicates direction of (+) strand synthesis
   3385..3540    -  CDS            lacZα (fragment): LacZα fragment of β-galactosidase; lacZ fragment
   3548..3566    +  promoter       T7 promoter: promoter for bacteriophage T7 RNA polymerase
   4433..5137    +  CDS            mCherry: monomeric derivative of DsRed fluorescent protein (Shaner et al., 2004) mammalian codon-optimized
   5150..5174    -  misc_feature   MCS (fragment): pBluescript multiple cloning site
   5913..5931    -  promoter       T3 promoter: promoter for bacteriophage T3 RNA polymerase
   5976..5992    -  protein_bind   lac operator: The lac repressor binds to the lac operator to inhibit transcription in E. coli. This inhibition can be relieved by adding lactose or isopropyl-β-D-thiogalactopyranoside (IPTG). lac repressor encoded by lacI
   6000..6030    -  promoter       lac promoter: promoter for the E. coli lac operon
   6045..6066    -  protein_bind   CAP binding site: CAP binding activates transcription in the presence of cAMP. E. coli catabolite activator protein
   6079..6171    -  CDS            lacI (fragment): lac repressor; lacI; The lac repressor binds to the lac operator to inhibit transcription in E. coli. This inhibition can be relieved by adding lactose or isopropyl-β-D-thiogalactopyranoside (IPTG).
   6354..6942    -  rep_origin     ori: high-copy-number ColE1/pMB1/pBR322/pUC origin of replication
   7113..7973    -  CDS            AmpR: β-lactamase; bla; confers resistance to ampicillin, carbenicillin, and related antibiotics
   7974..8078    -  promoter       AmpR promoter: bla
   8173..35      +  CDS            rop (fragment) (across the origin): Rop protein, which maintains plasmids at low copy number; rop
>Addgene plasmid #133489 | pAV0328 | addgene full sequence | sequence record 263764 | Addgene NGS Result
TCGCGCGTTTCGGTGATGACGGTGAAAACCTCTGACACATGCAGCTCCCGGAGACGGTCACAGCTTGTCT
GTAAGCGGATGCCGGGAGCAGACAAGCCCGTCAGGGCGCGTCAGCGGGTGTTGGCGGGTGTCGGGGCTGG
CTTAACTATGCGGCATCAGAGCAGATTGTACTGAGAGTGCACCATAACCGGGTATTAGTCAAAACTAGTA
TACTTTTTCTCGGAGTATAATACACAATATCGGTGCAAATAGGTTTTAAAATTGCTCCAATCACATGTTC
TTAAGAAAAAAACGTCAAAAGAAATCTAAGTATTCCCAAAATAATTCCTCCTGACATGAGAAGAATAAAA
AACACTAAGATGCATTGTCAGTATGAAACACAAGCCAAAGTTGCTAACAATAGGATCAATTCTTACTTAC
TGGCAATGTTACGAGGAATCTTGGTAGGAGGATGTTTGGCAACATAACGTTCTTTTGAATTTGTTTTTAC
ACGACGAGTAATGTTCTTCTGAAACTGTGTGTTTGCACGACGCTGAGAGGGAGTTTGAACCGTCTAAAAG
ACATAGTTAGGATCCATGATGCACAGATTTCTAAAGATAAAACTACTTACAGGCATGTTGGTTTATTAAA
AAAGAAAAACAGGAATGATAAGAGGGAAAGAATACGTGTACAGAGCGCTTACATAATGAGTGAGTGTCAT
TATTGAGGAATGCCATGTCAGATTTGACACAACTCAGAACTTATTAACTTTTTATGATTGGAACTTTTGT
TTTGCCCAAGGAATTTTTAATGGAAGAAGTTGTTTTATAAATGATATTGAATTTATATCCACTCTTTTTA
GCGCATTTGCATCTCTACTTTAGGTTCTTCTTTGACTAGATTCTAGGATGCGTATTGGATATACTGGTCT
TTGAATCATTGTCGAAAAAAAAATTCATGGTTGTACCCATGAGCAAACTGCTTTTGTGGTTATCCATGTG
CTTCTTTTGTTCAGCATCTATCTTCTTAATCGCATGGAAGATTTGATTTAAACCAAAAGAAATATTGTTA
AACTTTGACAGAAGCTTTAAATTTTGATTCCATACATTAAATGGATAAAACTCCTGAAGCTTAGCTACAA
ATCCCACTGGCTATATGTATGCATTTGTGTTAAAAAAGTTTGTATAGATTATTTAATCTACTCAGCATTC
TTTCTCTAAATAGGAATTTGTTACTTAATGGAGAAAAAAATGTTTCGATTTACCTAGTGTATTTGTTTGT
ATACTCACGTTTAATTTCAAACATCCATTCTATCTTGTGTAATTTTTGGCATGGTGAAAAAGATAATCAG
CCTTATAATCTTTACAAAAGTAAGAAATTCTGTAAATAAGCCTTAATGCCCTTGCTTTAAATTAAAATGG
TTCTTTTTCATGATAATGTTTGCACTTTGTGAATATATTTTAGATAGTTCTGTGAGGTATAATTAAGATG
TTTTAGAGACTTATACAATTTTGTCTTTATAAATTCTTAATTGATTTTACCATCCCAGTTTAACTATGCT
TCGTCGGCATCTCTGCACATGTCGTGTTTTCTTACCGTATTGTCCTACCAAGAACCTCTTTTTTGCTTGG
ATCGAAATTAAAGGTTTAAAAGCAAAGTTATGGATGCTAGAGTATTTCAAAGCTATTCAGCTAGAGCTGA
GGGGATGAAAAATCCCATTGCCAAGGAATTGTTGGCTTTGATGGAAGAAAAGCAAAGCAACTTGTCAGTC
GCGGTCGATTTGACGAAGAAATCCGAAATCTTAGAATTGGTAGATAAAATTGGACCCTATGTCTGTGTTA
TCAAGACACATATTGACGTTGTCGAGGATTTCGACCAGGATATGGTAGAAAAACTGGTGGCCTTAGGTAA
AAAGCATCGTTTTCTTATCTTTGAGGATCGCAAATTCGCAGACATTGGAAATACCGTCAAGCTACAATAT
GCATCTGGTGTGTACAAAATTGCTTCTTGGGCTCATATCACAAATTGCCATACAGTGCCAGGCGAGGGTA
TTATACAAGGCCTCAAAGAAGTTGGTTTACCTTTGGGACGTGGTCTCTTGCTTTTGGCTGAAATGTCTTC
CAAAGGCTCTTTGGCTACTGGTTCCTACACAGAGAAAACCTTAGAATGGTTTGAGAAGCATACCGATTTT
TGCTTTGGCTTTATAGCTGGTCGTCGATTTCCTAACCTTCAAAGCGACTACATAACTATGTCCCCTGGTA
TCGGCTTGGATGTTAAAGGAGACGGGCTGGGACAGCAATATCGTACTCCTGAAGAAGTGATTGTAAACTG
CGGTAGCGATATCATCATTGTTGGTCGTGGAGTTTATGGAGCTGGTCGTAATCCTGTTGTCGAAGCCAAG
AGATATAGAGAAGCTGGTTGGAAGGCATATCAGCAAAGACTTTCTCAGCATTAAAAAAAGACTAATGTAA
AATTTTTTTGGTTGGTTATTGAAAAAGTCGATGCCTTGTTTGCGTTTGTTTTCCTAGGCGTTTTATGTCA
GAAGGCATTTAGAATTAGTATACAAGTACTCTTTGGTAAAATTTTATGTAGCGACTAAAATATTAACTAT
TATAGATAAACACCTTGGGAATAAAAAGTAATTTGCTATAGTAATTTATTAAACATGCTCCTACAACATT
ACCACAATCTTTTCTCTTGGATTGACATTGAATAAGAAAAGAGTGAATTTTTTTAGACTTGTAATGATAA
CTATGTACAAAGCCAATGAAAGATGTATGTAGATGAATGTAAAATACCATGTAGACAAACAAGATAAAAC
TTGGTTATAAACATTGGTGTTGGAACAGAATAAATTAGATGTCAAAAAGTTTCGTCAATATCACAAGCTT
GCTAGGGCGGTGTGAAATACCGCACAGATGCGTAAGGAGAAAATACCGCATCAGGAAATTGTAAGCGTTA
ATATTTTGTTAAAATTCGCGTTAAATTTTTGTTAAATCAGCTCATTTTTTAACCAATAGGCCGAAATCGG
CAAAATCCCTTATAAATCAAAAGAATAGACCGAGATAGGGT
[37 nt withheld, positions 3052-3088]
AAAGAACGTGGACTCCAACGTCAAAGG
[49 nt withheld, positions 3116-3164]
T
[91 nt withheld, positions 3166-3256]
G
[124 nt withheld, positions 3258-3381]
CCATTCGCCATTCAGGCTGCGCAACTGTTGGGAAGGGCGATCGGTGCGGGCCTCTTCGCTATTACGCCAG
CTGGCGAAAGGGGGATGTGCTGCAAGGCGATTAAGTTGGGTAACGCCAGGGTTTTCCCAGTCACGACGTT
GTAAAACGACGGCCAGTGAGCGCGCGTAATACGACTCACTATAGGGCGAATTGGGTACCGGGCCCGCTAG
CATGCGATCTACGATAATGAGACGGTGTTTGGGTTGTTTTTACTGAATTTTTCTTTTATTTTATGACATC
TTAATTTTTATGTTAATGATTATTCTTATACTTTTATCTATCTTTGATTAAAACTAATATTCATTCTTTT
GATCACTAATTATTTTTATAGTATACGATTCAACCCAACTATAATACATTGTATCAAGAGAAATTTTTAA
TTAGATGTAATTTAATAGCCATTTGATAAAAAAAAATTACCTTTTTTTTTGCTAGTGTTAAATTATTGAT
CATAACAATGTCGAATGAATACTAATAAAATAGGGACACGCGAGTTGCAAATACTTGAAATACCTTTGAA
GATTTGTCTGTGAATTTTGATAAGATTTTTATGACCATCTCTTTTATATTCGATATCGTGAACTTTCATT
TTCTTTTGTTTTTTGCTTTTCAAGTTAAATAACGCGGAAATTATATTTCCTTATATGTTTATAAGAGCTT
TTAAAGGATTTGCTATATCGCTTACAGTACTACAACCGGTTGCTCAATGTTATCCGTTTCCGCGGTCTTC
TTCCGTGCGCATTCTGCCGTGAAGTGCTAACGCTGTGTGTGGCTTTATCAAAAAAGTGGCTCAAATATAG
CAATTTCATACATATTTAAACACCCATTATACTTAAATGTATATTTTAAAATATATAAGAGATTTTCACT
GTATAACTGTGTATCTTATCTATATGTAATCAACGGCTTCATACCACCTCAGCCAGCCGTGTTATAACTT
ACCGTTTACCAACTACATTTTTTGTAACGAACCAAAAAACCCTCAAAAGACAAGACCGAATTCATGGCAA
GGAGCAAGGGCGAGGAGGATAACATGGCCATCATCAAGGAGTTCATGCGCTTCAAGGTGCACATGGAGGG
CTCCGTGAACGGCCACGAGTTCGAGATCGAGGGCGAGGGCGAGGGCCGCCCCTACGAGGGCACCCAGACC
GCCAAGCTGAAGGTGACCAAGGGTGGCCCCCTGCCCTTCGCCTGGGACATCCTGTCCCCTCAGTTCATGT
ACGGCTCCAAGGCCTACGTGAAGCACCCCGCCGACATCCCCGACTACTTGAAGCTGTCCTTCCCCGAGGG
CTTCAAGTGGGAGCGCGTGATGAACTTCGAGGACGGCGGCGTGGTGACCGTGACCCAGGACTCCTCCCTG
CAGGACGGCGAGTTCATCTACAAGGTGAAGCTGCGCGGCACCAACTTCCCCTCCGACGGCCCCGTAATGC
AGAAGAAGACCATGGGCTGGGAGGCCTCCTCCGAGCGGATGTACCCCGAGGACGGCGCCCTGAAGGGCGA
GATCAAGCAGAGGCTGAAGCTGAAGGACGGCGGCCACTACGACGCTGAGGTCAAGACCACCTACAAGGCC
AAGAAGCCCGTGCAGCTGCCCGGCGCCTACAACGTCAACATCAAGTTGGACATCACCTCCCACAACGAGG
ACTACACCATCGTGGAACAGTACGAACGCGCCGAGGGCCGCCACTCCACCGGCGGCATGGACGAGCTGTA
CAAGTAAGGCGCGCCATAAGCGGCCGCCACCGCGGTGGAGCTCGGCTCTAGAGCTTTTATGATTTTGATA
AATACTTTTTTTCGTTTTGGTTTGTGATACGTATAGTTTGCCTGTCTCCTTTTGTAAATGATCTTCTTTT
GTAGTCTTGTGTAATCTCTTTTTCATTTGGTCAACTTAAGTGAATTTTTTTTTGTCAGTTTCCTTGTAGG
ATATTATGTCAAAGTCTTATTTATACTATATATTATTGCTTTGGTGGTGAGTCGCATTTGTGGGGACGGT
GTTACTTTACTGATGGATTTAGGTAGGAGGCATCCACTGTCCCCCATTTCGCTAGCTTAAGTTTAATATG
AAGATGCACTTAAGCATGAACGCCCGTTTTGATCTTTTTCACTTGTACCGCGAAGAGCTTGTTTTACTGT
TTTTCCGTCTGCATCCCGAGAACTAGTTGATCTCCCAATGCACACTTTAGACTTTATTCAAACCGAAGTC
GGTTTTGTAATTTAAAAATTTTTACCCACTGTAAAGTACAAACAATTCATCGCTATGTTAGTTGTGTACG
CTACTAGCGCATCACATGATTACATGTTAATCAACAAAAACGAAAATGTTTATTGTCAATCTAAAAATAC
ATATGTCCGTTAAGACAAAAGTATGAGGCTGGATGGAATGAGCAATGGTAGCAAAAGGTTTCCGAAATGG
TCATATCATTTTTTCAATTTTTGCTGATCTCAAATACCTCAACTTGTTTTATTCGTTTAAACCGAGCTCC
AGCTTTTGTTCCCTTTAGTGAGGGTTAATTGCGCGCTTGGCGTAATCATGGTCATAGCTGTTTCCTGTGT
GAAATTGTTATCCGCTCACAATTCCACACAACATACGAGCCGGAAGCATAAAGTGTAAAGCCTGGGGTGC
CTAATGAGTGAGCTAACTCACATTAATTGCGTTGCGCTCACTGCCCGCTTTCCAGTCGGGAAACCTGTCG
TGCCAGCTGCATTAATGAATCGGCCAACGCGCGGGGAGAGGCGGTTTGCGTATTGGGCGCTCTTCCGCTT
CCTCGCTCACTGACTCGCTGCGCTCGGTCGTTCGGCTGCGGCGAGCGGTATCAGCTCACTCAAAGGCGGT
AATACGGTTATCCACAGAATCAGGGGATAACGCAGGAAAGAACATGTGAGCAAAAGGCCAGCAAAAGGCC
AGGAACCGTAAAAAGGCCGCGTTGCTGGCGTTTTTCCATAGGCTCCGCCCCCCTGACGAGCATCACAAAA
ATCGACGCTCAAGTCAGAGGTGGCGAAACCCGACAGGACTATAAAGATACCAGGCGTTTCCCCCTGGAAG
CTCCCTCGTGCGCTCTCCTGTTCCGACCCTGCCGCTTACCGGATACCTGTCCGCCTTTCTCCCTTCGGGA
AGCGTGGCGCTTTCTCATAGCTCACGCTGTAGGTATCTCAGTTCGGTGTAGGTCGTTCGCTCCAAGCTGG
GCTGTGTGCACGAACCCCCCGTTCAGCCCGACCGCTGCGCCTTATCCGGTAACTATCGTCTTGAGTCCAA
CCCGGTAAGACACGACTTATCGCCACTGGCAGCAGCCACTGGTAACAGGATTAGCAGAGCGAGGTATGTA
GGCGGTGCTACAGAGTTCTTGAAGTGGTGGCCTAACTACGGCTACACTAGAAGAACAGTATTTGGTATCT
GCGCTCTGCTGAAGCCAGTTACCTTCGGAAAAAGAGTTGGTAGCTCTTGATCCGGCAAACAAACCACCGC
TGGTAGCGGTGGTTTTTTTGTTTGCAAGCAGCAGATTACGCGCAGAAAAAAAGGATCTCAAGAAGATCCT
TTGATCTTTTCTACGGGGTCTGACGCTCAGTGGAACGAAAACTCACGTTAAGGGATTTTGGTCATGAGAT
TATCAAAAAGGATCTTCACCTAGATCCTTTTAAATTAAAAATGAAGTTTTAAATCAATCTAAAGTATATA
TGAGTAAACTTGGTCTGACAGTTACCAATGCTTAATCAGTGAGGCACCTATCTCAGCGATCTGTCTATTT
CGTTCATCCATAGTTGCCTGACTCCCCGTCGTGTAGATAACTACGATACGGGAGGGCTTACCATCTGGCC
CCAGTGCTGCAATGATACCGCGAGACCCACGCTCACCGGCTCCAGATTTATCAGCAATAAACCAGCCAGC
CGGAAGGGCCGAGCGCAGAAGTGGTCCTGCAACTTTATCCGCCTCCATCCAGTCTATTAATTGTTGCCGG
GAAGCTAGAGTAAGTAGTTCGCCAGTTAATAGTTTGCGCAACGTTGTTGCCATTGCTACAGGCATCGTGG
TGTCACGCTCGTCGTTTGGTATGGCTTCATTCAGCTCCGGTTCCCAACGATCAAGGCGAGTTACATGATC
CCCCATGTTGTGCAAAAAAGCGGTTAGCTCCTTCGGTCCTCCGATCGTTGTCAGAAGTAAGTTGGCCGCA
GTGTTATCACTCATGGTTATGGCAGCACTGCATAATTCTCTTACTGTCATGCCATCCGTAAGATGCTTTT
CTGTGACTGGTGAGTACTCAACCAAGTCATTCTGAGAATAGTGTATGCGGCGACCGAGTTGCTCTTGCCC
GGCGTCAATACGGGATAATACCGCGCCACATAGCAGAACTTTAAAAGTGCTCATCATTGGAAAACGTTCT
TCGGGGCGAAAACTCTCAAGGATCTTACCGCTGTTGAGATCCAGTTCGATGTAACCCACTCGTGCACCCA
ACTGATCTTCAGCATCTTTTACTTTCACCAGCGTTTCTGGGTGAGCAAAAACAGGAAGGCAAAATGCCGC
AAAAAAGGGAATAAGGGCGACACGGAAATGTTGAATACTCATACTCTTCCTTTTTCAATATTATTGAAGC
ATTTATCAGGGTTATTGTCTCATGAGCGGATACATATTTGAATGTATTTAGAAAAATAAACAAATAGGGG
TTCCGCGCACATTTCCCCGAAAAGTGCCACCTGACGTCTAAGAAACCATTATTATCATGACATTAACCTA
TAAAAATAGGCGTATCACGAGGCCCTTTCGTC
